>Addgene plasmid #18879 | pmAmetrine-DEVD-tdTomato | addgene full sequence | sequence record 148222 | Addgene NGS Result
CATGCATTAGTTATTAATAGTAATCAATTACGGGGTCATTAGTTCATAGCCCATATATGGAGTTCCGCGT
TACATAACTTACGGTAAATGGCCCGCCTGGCTGACCGCCCAACGACCCCCGCCCATTGACGTCAATAATG
ACGTATGTTCCCATAGTAACGCCAATAGGGACTTTCCATTGACGTCAATGGGTGGAGTATTTACGGTAAA
CTGCCCACTTGGCAGTACATCAAGTGTATCATATGCCAAGTACGCCCCCTATTGACGTCAATGACGGTAA
ATGGCCCGCCTGGCATTATGCCCAGTACATGACCTTATGGGACTTTCCTACTTGGCAGTACATCTACGTA
TTAGTCATCGCTATTACCATGGTGATGCGGTTTTGGCAGTACATCAATGGGCGTGGATAGCGGTTTGACT
CACGGGGATTTCCAAGTCTCCACCCCATTGACGTCAATGGGAGTTTGTTTTGGCACCAAAATCAACGGGA
CTTTCCAAAATGTCGTAACAACTCCGCCCCATTGACGCAAATGGGCGGTAGGCGTGTACGGTGGGAGGTC
TATATAAGCAGAGCTGGTTTAGTGAACCGTCAGATCCGCTAGCGCTACCGGTCGCCACCATGGTGAGCAA
GGGCGAGGAGCTGTTCACCGGGGTGGTGCCCATCCTGGTCGAGCTGGACGGCGACGTAAACGGCCACAAG
TTCAGCGTGCGCGGCGAGGGCGAGGGCGATGCCACCAACGGCAAGCTGACCCTGAAGTTCATCTGCACCT
CCGGCAAGCTGCCCGTGCCCTGGCCCACCCTCGTGACCACCCTGTCTTACGGCGTGCAGTGCTTCGCCCG
CTACCCCGACCACATGAAGCAGCACGACTTCTTCAAGTCCGCCATGCCCGAAGGCTACGTCCAGGAGCGC
ACCATCTCCTTCAAGGACGACGGCAGCTACAGGACCCGCGCCGAGGTGAAGTTCGAGGGCGACACCCTGG
TGAACCGCATCGAGCTGAAGGGCATCGACTTCAAGGAGGACGGCAACATCCTGGGGCACAAGCTGGAGTA
CAACATGAACGTGTGGGACGCGTATATCACGGCCGACAAGCAGAAGAACGGCATCAAAGCGAACTTCAAG
ATCGAGCACAACGTCGAGGACGGCGGCGTGCAGCTCGCCGACGCGTACCAGCAGAACACCCCCATCGGCG
ACGGCTCCGTGCTGCTGCCTGACAACCACTACCTGAGCTTCCAGAGCAAGCTGTTCAAAGACCCCAACGA
GCAGCGCGATCACATGGTCCTGCTGGAGTTCGTTACCGCCGCCGGGATCACTCTCGGCGGTACCGGCAGT
GGCAGCGGAGATGAGGTCGATGGTATGGTGAGCAAGGGCGAGGAGGTCATCAAAGAGTTCATGCGCTTCA
AGGTGCGCATGGAGGGCTCCATGAACGGCCACGAGTTCGAGATCGAGGGCGAGGGCGAGGGCCGCCCCTA
CGAGGGCACCCAGACCGCCAAGCTGAAGGTGACCAAGGGCGGCCCCCTGCCCTTCGCCTGGGACATCCTG
TCCCCCCAGTTCATGTACGGCTCCAAGGCGTACGTGAAGCACCCCGCCGACATCCCCGATTACAAGAAGC
TGTCCTTCCCCGAGGGCTTCAAGTGGGAGCGCGTGATGAACTTCGAGGACGGCGGTCTGGTGACCGTGAC
CCAGGACTCCTCCCTGCAGGACGGCACGCTGATCTACAAGGTGAAGATGCGCGGCACCAACTTCCCCCCC
GACGGCCCCGTAATGCAGAAGAAGACCATGGGCTGGGAGGCCTCCACCGAGCGCCTGTACCCCCGCGACG
GCGTGCTGAAGGGCGAGATCCACCAGGCCCTGAAGCTGAAGGACGGCGGCCACTACCTGGTGGAGTTCAA
GACCATCTACATGGCCAAGAAGCCCGTGCAACTGCCCGGCTACTACTACGTGGACACCAAGCTGGACATC
ACCTCCCACAACGAGGACTACACCATCGTGGAACAGTACGAGCGCTCCGAGGGCCGCCACCACCTGTTCC
TGGGGCATGGCACCGGCAGCACCGGCAGCGGCAGCTCCGGCACCGCCTCCTCCGAGGACAACAACATGGC
CGTCATCAAAGAGTTCATGCGCTTCAAGGTGCGCATGGAGGGCTCCATGAACGGCCACGAGTTCGAGATC
GAGGGCGAGGGCGAGGGCCGCCCCTACGAGGGCACCCAGACCGCCAAGCTGAAGGTGACCAAGGGCGGCC
CCCTGCCCTTCGCCTGGGACATCCTGTCCCCCCAGTTCATGTACGGCTCCAAGGCGTACGTGAAGCACCC
CGCCGACATCCCCGATTACAAGAAGCTGTCCTTCCCCGAGGGCTTCAAGTGGGAGCGCGTGATGAACTTC
GAGGACGGCGGTCTGGTGACCGTGACCCAGGACTCCTCCCTGCAGGACGGCACGCTGATCTACAAGGTGA
AGATGCGCGGCACCAACTTCCCCCCCGACGGCCCCGTAATGCAGAAGAAGACCATGGGCTGGGAGGCCTC
CACCGAGCGCCTGTACCCCCGCGACGGCGTGCTGAAGGGCGAGATCCACCAGGCCCTGAAGCTGAAGGAC
GGCGGCCACTACCTGGTGGAGTTCAAGACCATCTACATGGCCAAGAAGCCCGTGCAACTGCCCGGCTACT
ACTACGTGGACACCAAGCTGGACATCACCTCCCACAACGAGGACTACACCATCGTGGAACAGTACGAGCG
CTCCGAGGGCCGCCACCACCTGTTCCTGTACGGCATGGACGAGCTGTACAAGTAAGGATCCACCGGATCT
AGATAACTGATCATAATCAGCCATACCACATTTGTAGAGGTTTTACTTGCTTTAAAAAACCTCCCACACC
TCCCCCTGAACCTGAAACATAAAATGAATGCAATTGTTGTTGTTAACTTGTTTATTGCAGCTTATAATGG
TTACAAATAAAGCAATAGCATCACAAATTTCACAAATAAAGCATTTTTTTCACTGCATTCTAGTTGTGGT
TTGTCCAAACTCATCAATGTATCTTAAGGCGTAAATTGTAAGCGTTAATATTTTGTTAAAATTCGCGTTA
AATTTTTGTTAAATCAGCTCATTTTTTAACCAATAGGCCGAAATCGGCAAAATCCCTTATAAATCAAAAG
AATAGACCGAGATAGGGT
[37 nt withheld, positions 3169-3205]
AAAGAACGTGGACTCCAACGTCAAAGG
[49 nt withheld, positions 3233-3281]
T
[91 nt withheld, positions 3283-3373]
G
[124 nt withheld, positions 3375-3498]
CAGGTGGCACTTTTCGGGGAAATGTGCGCGGAACCCCTATTTGTTTATTTTTCTAAATACATTCAAATAT
GTATCCGCTCATGAGACAATAACCCTGATAAATGCTTCAATAATATTGAAAAAGGAAGAGTCCTGAGGCG
GAAAGAACCAGCTGTGGAATGTGTGTCAGTTAGGGTGTGGAAAGTCCCCAGGCTCCCCAGCAGGCAGAAG
TATGCAAAGCATGCATCTCAATTAGTCAGCAACCAGGTGTGGAAAGTCCCCAGGCTCCCCAGCAGGCAGA
AGTATGCAAAGCATGCATCTCAATTAGTCAGCAACCATAGTCCCGCCCCTAACTCCGCCCATCCCGCCCC
TAACTCCGCCCAGTTCCGCCCATTCTCCGCCCCATGGCTGACTAATTTTTTTTATTTATGCAGAGGCCGA
GGCCGCCTCGGCCTCTGAGCTATTCCAGAAGTAGTGAGGAGGCTTTTTTGGAGGCCTAGGCTTTTGCAAA
GATCGATCAAGAGACAGGATGAGGATCGTTTCGCATGATTGAACAAGATGGATTGCACGCAGGTTCTCCG
GCCGCTTGGGTGGAGAGGCTATTCGGCTATGACTGGGCACAACAGACAATCGGCTGCTCTGATGCCGCCG
TGTTCCGGCTGTCAGCGCAGGGGCGCCCGGTTCTTTTTGTCAAGACCGACCTGTCCGGTGCCCTGAATGA
ACTGCAAGACGAGGCAGCGCGGCTATCGTGGCTGGCCACGACGGGCGTTCCTTGCGCAGCTGTGCTCGAC
GTTGTCACTGAAGCGGGAAGGGACTGGCTGCTATTGGGCGAAGTGCCGGGGCAGGATCTCCTGTCATCTC
ACCTTGCTCCTGCCGAGAAAGTATCCATCATGGCTGATGCAATGCGGCGGCTGCATACGCTTGATCCGGC
TACCTGCCCATTCGACCACCAAGCGAAACATCGCATCGAGCGAGCACGTACTCGGATGGAAGCCGGTCTT
GTCGATCAGGATGATCTGGACGAAGAGCATCAGGGGCTCGCGCCAGCCGAACTGTTCGCCAGGCTCAAGG
CGAGCATGCCCGACGGCGAGGATCTCGTCGTGACCCATGGCGATGCCTGCTTGCCGAATATCATGGTGGA
AAATGGCCGCTTTTCTGGATTCATCGACTGTGGCCGGCTGGGTGTGGCGGACCGCTATCAGGACATAGCG
TTGGCTACCCGTGATATTGCTGAAGAGCTTGGCGGCGAATGGGCTGACCGCTTCCTCGTGCTTTACGGTA
TCGCCGCTCCCGATTCGCAGCGCATCGCCTTCTATCGCCTTCTTGACGAGTTCTTCTGAGCGGGACTCTG
GGGTTCGAAATGACCGACCAAGCGACGCCCAACCTGCCATCACGAGATTTCGATTCCACCGCCGCCTTCT
ATGAAAGGTTGGGCTTCGGAATCGTTTTCCGGGACGCCGGCTGGATGATCCTCCAGCGCGGGGATCTCAT
GCTGGAGTTCTTCGCCCACCCTAGGGGGAGGCTAACTGAAACACGGAAGGAGACAATACCGGAAGGAACC
CGCGCTATGACGGCAATAAAAAGACAGAATAAAACGCACGGTGTTGGGTCGTTTGTTCATAAACGCGGGG
TTCGGTCCCAGGGCTGGCACTCTGTCGATACCCCACCGAGACCCCATTGGGGCCAATACGCCCGCGTTTC
TTCCTTTTCCCCACCCCACCCCCCAAGTTCGGGTGAAGGCCCAGGGCTCGCAGCCAACGTCGGGGCGGCA
GGCCCTGCCATAGCCTCAGGTTACTCATATATACTTTAGATTGATTTAAAACTTCATTTTTAATTTAAAA
GGATCTAGGTGAAGATCCTTTTTGATAATCTCATGACCAAAATCCCTTAACGTGAGTTTTCGTTCCACTG
AGCGTCAGACCCCGTAGAAAAGATCAAAGGATCTTCTTGAGATCCTTTTTTTCTGCGCGTAATCTGCTGC
TTGCAAACAAAAAAACCACCGCTACCAGCGGTGGTTTGTTTGCCGGATCAAGAGCTACCAACTCTTTTTC
CGAAGGTAACTGGCTTCAGCAGAGCGCAGATACCAAATACTGTTCTTCTAGTGTAGCCGTAGTTAGGCCA
CCACTTCAAGAACTCTGTAGCACCGCCTACATACCTCGCTCTGCTAATCCTGTTACCAGTGGCTGCTGCC
AGTGGCGATAAGTCGTGTCTTACCGGGTTGGACTCAAGACGATAGTTACCGGATAAGGCGCAGCGGTCGG
GCTGAACGGGGGGTTCGTGCACACAGCCCAGCTTGGAGCGAACGACCTACACCGAACTGAGATACCTACA
GCGTGAGCTATGAGAAAGCGCCACGCTTCCCGAAGGGAGAAAGGCGGACAGGTATCCGGTAAGCGGCAGG
GTCGGAACAGGAGAGCGCACGAGGGAGCTTCCAGGGGGAAACGCCTGGTATCTTTATAGTCCTGTCGGGT
TTCGCCACCTCTGACTTGAGCGTCGATTTTTGTGATGCTCGTCAGGGGGGCGGAGCCTATGGAAAAACGC
CAGCAACGCGGCCTTTTTACGGTTCCTGGCCTTTTGCTGGCCTTTTGCTCACATGTTCTTTCCTGCGTTA
TCCCCTGATTCTGTGGATAACCGTATTACCGC
Features (pLannotate 1.2.2; 14 found; start..end, strand, type, name):
     68..371     +  enhancer       CMV enhancer: human cytomegalovirus immediate early enhancer
    372..575     +  promoter       CMV promoter: human cytomegalovirus (CMV) immediate early promoter
    620..1318    +  CDS            mAmetrine: mAmetrine is a basic (constitutively fluorescent) long stokes shift fluorescent protein published in 2008, derived from Aequorea victoria. It is reported to be a very rapidly-maturing monomer with moderate acid sensitivity.
   1355..2782    +  CDS            tdTomato: tdTomato is a basic (constitutively fluorescent) orange fluorescent protein published in 2004, derived from Discosoma sp.. It is reported to be a somewhat slowly-maturing tandem dimer with low acid sensitivity.
   2808..2892    +  CDS            large T antigen (fragment): large T antigen from SV40 (simian virus 40)
   2915..3036    +  polyA_signal   SV40 poly(A) signal: SV40 polyadenylation signal
   3070..3498    -  rep_origin     f1 ori (sequence partly withheld): f1 bacteriophage origin of replication; arrow indicates direction of (+) strand synthesis
   3525..3629    +  promoter       AmpR promoter: bla
   3631..3988    +  promoter       SV40 promoter: SV40 enhancer and early promoter
   4023..4817    +  CDS            NeoR/KanR: aminoglycoside phosphotransferase from Tn5; aph(3')-II (or nptII); confers resistance to neomycin, kanamycin, and G418 (Geneticin®)
   4838..4990    +  CDS            ble (fragment): BLE_KLEPN - Experimental evidence at protein level: Swiss-Prot protein existence level 1. Binding protein with a strong affinity to the bleomycin family of antibiotics. Binds to CL990; an antimitotic-antibiotic compound. From Klebsiella pneumoniae.
   5049..5096    +  polyA_signal   HSV TK poly(A) signal: herpes simplex virus thymidine kinase polyadenylation signal (Cole and Stacy, 1985)
   5187..5203    -  polyA_signal   bGH poly(A) signal (fragment): bovine growth hormone polyadenylation signal
   5425..6013    +  rep_origin     ori: high-copy-number ColE1/pMB1/pBR322/pUC origin of replication
