[The description below was written by a language model from this plasmid's Addgene catalogue record and pLannotate feature annotations shown in this document.]
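Description:
pmAmetrine-DEVD-tdTomato is a mammalian expression plasmid built on the pEYFP-Nuc backbone that encodes a genetically encoded FRET biosensor for caspase-3 activity. The roughly 6.1 kb plasmid replicates in E. coli from a high-copy ColE1/pUC-type origin and also carries an f1 phage origin. A single NeoR/KanR (Tn5 aminoglycoside phosphotransferase) gene serves both hosts. The bacterial bla promoter drives it for kanamycin selection, and the SV40 enhancer/early promoter, paired with an HSV TK polyadenylation signal, drives it for G418 selection of transfected mammalian cells.

The payload of about 2.1 kb was cloned between the NheI and BamHI sites and is expressed from the human CMV immediate-early enhancer and promoter, with an SV40 poly(A) signal downstream. It is a single fusion protein in which mAmetrine, a monomeric long-Stokes-shift Aequorea-derived fluorescent protein, acts as the FRET donor. mAmetrine is joined through a short flexible linker containing the caspase-3 recognition motif DEVD to the tandem-dimer orange protein tdTomato, which acts as the acceptor. In the intact protein the two fluorophores are close enough for energy transfer. Cleavage at DEVD by active caspase-3 separates them and lowers the acceptor-to-donor emission ratio, giving a ratiometric readout of apoptosis in live cells.

The record states that the backbone's nuclear localization tag was removed during cloning. However, the feature table still annotates a short SV40 large T antigen fragment just downstream of tdTomato, and the record does not say whether this lies in the translated reading frame. The small ble and bGH poly(A) fragments are probably backbone remnants or annotation artefacts. The associated work concerns FRET pairs suited to ratiometric imaging of two biosensors at once.
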