Addgene plasmid #18879: pmAmetrine-DEVD-tdTomato
Purpose: Caspase-3 FRET biosensor, mammalian expression of mAmetrine-DEVD-tdTomato
Depositing lab: Robert Campbell. Publication: Fluorescent protein FRET pairs for ratiometric imaging of dual biosensors. Ai HW, Hazelwood KL, Davidson MW, Campbell RE. Nat Methods. 2008 May;5(5):401-3. doi: 10.1038/nmeth.1207. PubMed 18425137.
Backbone
  Vector backbone: pEYFP-Nuc
  Backbone manufacturer: Clonetech
  Backbone size w/o insert (bp): 4000
  Vector type: Mammalian Expression
  Selectable markers: Neomycin (select with G418)
Growth in bacteria
  Bacterial resistance: Kanamycin, 50 μg/mL
  Growth temperature: 37°C
  Growth strain: DH5alpha
  Copy number: High Copy
Gene/Insert
  Gene/Insert name: mAmetrine-DEVD-tdTomato (alt name: caspase-3 sensor)
  Species: H. sapiens (human); lab constructed
  Insert size (bp): 2100
  Mutation: mAmetrine-tdTomato linker sequence: ...ITLGGTGSGSGDEVDGMVSKGEEVIK...; Backbone NLS tag has been removed when digested with BamH1
  Entrez Gene: CASP3 (a.k.a. CPP32, CPP32B, SCA-1)
  Cloning method: Restriction Enzyme; 5′ cloning site Nhe1 (not destroyed); 3′ cloning site BamH1 (not destroyed)
  Sequencing primers: 5′ CGTCGCCGTCCAGCTCGACCAG; 3′ CATGGTCCTGCTGGAGTTCGTG
Terms and licenses: Academic/Nonprofit Terms; Industry Terms: Not Available to Industry
How to cite: pmAmetrine-DEVD-tdTomato was a gift from Robert Campbell (Addgene plasmid # 18879 ; http://n2t.net/addgene:18879 ; RRID:Addgene_18879)
