>Addgene plasmid #18879 | pmAmetrine-DEVD-tdTomato | depositor partial sequence | sequence record 8878 | Author sequence
GCTAGCGCTACCGGTCGCCACCATGGTGAGCAAGGGCGAGGAGCTGTTCACCGGGGTGGTGCCCATCCTG
GTCGAGCTGGACGGCGACGTAAACGGCCACAAGTTCAGCGTGCGCGGCGAGGGCGAGGGCGATGCCACCA
ACGGCAAGCTGACCCTGAAGTTCATCTGCACCTCCGGCAAGCTGCCCGTGCCCTGGCCCACCCTCGTGAC
CACCCTGTCTTACGGCGTGCAGTGCTTCGCCCGCTACCCCGACCACATGAAGCAGCACGACTTCTTCAAG
TCCGCCATGCCCGAAGGCTACGTCCAGGAGCGCACCATCTCCTTCAAGGACGACGGCAGCTACAGGACCC
GCGCCGAGGTGAAGTTCGAGGGCGACACCCTGGTGAACCGCATCGAGCTGAAGGGCATCGACTTCAAGGA
GGACGGCAACATCCTGGGGCACAAGCTGGAGTACAACATGAACGTGTGGGACGCGTATATCACGGCCGAC
AAGCAGAAGAACGGCATCAAAGCGAACTTCAAGATCGAGCACAACGTCGAGGACGGCGGCGTGCAGCTCG
CCGACGCGTACCAGCAGAACACCCCCATCGGCGACGGCTCCGTGCTGCTGCCTGACAACCACTACCTGAG
CTTCCAGAGCAAGCTGTTCAAAGACCCCAACGAGCAGCGCGATCACATGGTCCTGCTGGAGTTCGTTACC
GCCGCCGGGATCACTCTCGGCGGTACCGGCAGTGGCAGCGGAGATGAGGTCGATGGTATGGTGAGCAAGG
GCGAGGAGGTCATCAAAGAGTTCATGCGCTTCAAGGTGCGCATGGAGGGCTCCATGAACGGCCACGAGTT
CGAGATCGAGGGCGAGGGCGAGGGCCGCCCCTACGAGGGCACCCAGACCGCCAAGCTGAAGGTGACCAAG
GGCGGCCCCCTGCCCTTCGCCTGGGACATCCTGTCCCCCCAGTTCATGTACGGCTCCAAGGCGTACGTGA
AGCACCCCGCCGACATCCCCGATTACAAGAAGCTGTCCTTCCCCGAGGGCTTCAAGTGGGAGCGCGTGAT
GAACTTCGAGGACGGCGGTCTGGTGACCGTGACCCAGGACTCCTCCCTGCAGGACGGCACGCTGATCTAC
AAGGTGAAGATGCGCGGCACCAACTTCCCCCCCGACGGCCCCGTAATGCAGAAGAAGACCATGGGCTGGG
AGGCCTCCACCGAGCGCCTGTACCCCCGCGACGGCGTGCTGAAGGGCGAGATCCACCAGGCCCTGAAGCT
GAAGGACGGCGGCCACTACCTGGTGGAGTTCAAGACCATCTACATGGCCAAGAAGCCCGTGCAACTGCCC
GGCTACTACTACGTGGACACCAAGCTGGACATCACCTCCCACAACGAGGACTACACCATCGTGGAACAGT
ACGAGCGCTCCGAGGGCCGCCACCACCTGTTCCTGGGGCATGGCACCGGCAGCACCGGCAGCGGCAGCTC
CGGCACCGCCTCCTCCGAGGACAACAACATGGCCGTCATCAAAGAGTTCATGCGCTTCAAGGTGCGCATG
GAGGGCTCCATGAACGGCCACGAGTTCGAGATCGAGGGCGAGGGCGAGGGCCGCCCCTACGAGGGCACCC
AGACCGCCAAGCTGAAGGTGACCAAGGGCGGCCCCCTGCCCTTCGCCTGGGACATCCTGTCCCCCCAGTT
CATGTACGGCTCCAAGGCGTACGTGAAGCACCCCGCCGACATCCCCGATTACAAGAAGCTGTCCTTCCCC
GAGGGCTTCAAGTGGGAGCGCGTGATGAACTTCGAGGACGGCGGTCTGGTGACCGTGACCCAGGACTCCT
CCCTGCAGGACGGCACGCTGATCTACAAGGTGAAGATGCGCGGCACCAACTTCCCCCCCGACGGCCCCGT
AATGCAGAAGAAGACCATGGGCTGGGAGGCCTCCACCGAGCGCCTGTACCCCCGCGACGGCGTGCTGAAG
GGCGAGATCCACCAGGCCCTGAAGCTGAAGGACGGCGGCCACTACCTGGTGGAGTTCAAGACCATCTACA
TGGCCAAGAAGCCCGTGCAACTGCCCGGCTACTACTACGTGGACACCAAGCTGGACATCACCTCCCACAA
CGAGGACTACACCATCGTGGAACAGTACGAGCGCTCCGAGGGCCGCCACCACCTGTTCCTGTACGGCATG
GACGAGCTGTACAAGTAAGGATCC
