>Addgene plasmid #18879 | pmAmetrine-DEVD-tdTomato | addgene partial sequence | sequence record 55309 | CMV-F 5'-CGCAAATGGGCGGTAGGCGTG-3'
CTGGTTTAGTGAACCGTCAGATCCGCTAGCGCTACCGGTCGCCACCATGGTGAGCAAGGGCGAGGAGCTG
TTCACCGGGGTGGTGCCCATCCTGGTCGAGCTGGACGGCGACGTAAACGGCCACAAGTTCAGCGTGCGCG
GCGAGGGCGAGGGCGATGCCACCAACGGCAAGCTGACCCTGAAGTTCATCTGCACCTCCGGCAAGCTGCC
CGTGCCCTGGCCCACCCTCGTGACCACCCTGTCTTACGGCGTGCAGTGCTTCGCCCGCTACCCCGACCAC
ATGAAGCAGCACGACTTCTTCAAGTCCGCCATGCCCGAAGGCTACGTCCAGGAGCGCACCATCTCCTTCA
AGGACGACGGCAGCTACAGGACCCGCGCCGAGGTGAAGTTCGAGGGCGACACCCTGGTGAACCGCATCGA
GCTGAAGGGCATCGACTTCAAGGAGGACGGCAACATCCTGGGGCACAAGCTGGAGTACAACATGAACGTG
TGGGACGCGTATATCACGGCCGACAAGCAGAAGAACGGCATCAAAGCGAACTTCAAGATCGAGCACAACG
TCGAGGACGGCGGCGTGCAGCTCGCCGACGCGTACCAGCAGAACACCCCCATCGGCGACGGCTCCGTGCT
GCTGCCTGACAACCACTACCTGAGCTTCCAGAGCAAGCTGTTCAAAGACCCCAACGAGCAGCGCGATCAC
ATGGTCCTGCTGGAGTTCGTTACCGCCGCCGGGATCACTCTCGGCGGTACCGGCAGTGGCAGCGGAGATG
AGGTCGATGGTATGGTGAGCAAGGGCGAGGAGGTCATCAAAGAGTTCATGCGCTTCAAGGTGCGCATGGA
GGGCTCCATGAACGG
