>Addgene plasmid #18879 | pmAmetrine-DEVD-tdTomato | addgene partial sequence | sequence record 55537 | SV40-pA-R
AGTTAACAACAACAATTGCATTCATTTTATGTTTCAGGTTCAGGGGGAGGTGTGGGAGGTTTTTTAAAGC
AAGTAAAACCTCTACAAATGTGGTATGGCTGATTATGATCAGTTATCTAGATCCGGTGGATCCTTACTTG
TACAGCTCGTCCATGCCGTACAGGAACAGGTGGTGGCGGCCCTCGGAGCGCTCGTACTGTTCCACGATGG
TGTAGTCCTCGTTGTGGGAGGTGATGTCCAGCTTGGTGTCCACGTAGTAGTAGCCGGGCAGTTGCACGGG
CTTCTTGGCCATGTAGATGGTCTTGAACTCCACCAGGTAGTGGCCGCCGTCCTTCAGCTTCAGGGCCTGG
TGGATCTCGCCCTTCAGCACGCCGTCGCGGGGGTACAGGCGCTCGGTGGAGGCCTCCCAGCCCATGGTCT
TCTTCTGCATTACGGGGCCGTCGGGGGGGAAGTTGGTGCCGCGCATCTTCACCTTGTAGATCAGCGTGCC
GTCCTGCAGGGAGGAGTCCTGGGTCACGGTCACCAGACCGCCGTCCTCGAAGTTCATCACGCGCTCCCAC
TTGAAGCCCTCGGGGAAGGACAGCTTCTTGTAATCGGGGATGTCGGCGGGGTGCTTCACGTACGCCTTGG
AGCCGTACATGAACTGGGGGGACAGGATGTCCCAGGCGAAGGG
